>Addgene plasmid #8892 | Gal4-PGC1 alpha | addgene partial sequence | sequence record 17466 | 8892 with Gal4-N
GTCATTCGGGAGCTGGATGGTTTGGGACATGTGCAGCCAAGACTCTGTATGGAGTGACATAGAGTGTGCT
GCTCTGGTTGGTGAGGACCAGCCTCTTTGCCCAGATCTTCCTGAACTTGACCTTTCTGAACTTGATGTGA
ATGACTTGGATACAGACAGCTTTCTGGGTGGATTGAAGTGGTGTAGCGACCAATCGGAAATCATATCCAA
CCAGTACAACAATGAGCCTGCGAACATATTTGAGAAGATAGATGAAGAGAATGAGGCAAACTTGCTAGCG
GTCCTCACAGAGACACTGGACAGTCTCCCCGTGGATGAAGACGGATTGCCCTCATTTGATGCACTGACAG
ATGGAGCCGTGACCACTGACAACGAGGCCAGTCCTTCCTCCATGCCTGACGGCACCCCTCCCCCTCAGGA
GGCAGAAGAGCCGTCTCTACTTAAGAAGCTCTTACTGGCACCAGCCAACACTCAGCTCAGCTACAATGAA
TGCAGCGGTCTTAGCACTCAGAACCATGCAGCAAACCACACCCACAGGATCAGAACAAACCCTGCCATTG
TTAAGACCGAGAATTCATGGAGCAATAAAGCGAAGAGCATTTGTCAACAGCAAAAGCCACAAAGACGTCC
CTGCTCAGAGCTTCTCAAGTATCTGACCACAAACGATGACCCTCCTCACACCAAACCCACAGAAAACAGG
AACAGCAGCAGAGACAAATGTGCTTCCAAAAAGAAGTCCCATACACAACCGCAGTCGCAACATGCTCAAG
CCAAACCAACAACTTTATCTCTTCCTCTGACCCCAGAGTCACCAAATGACCCCAAGGGTTCCCCATTTGA
GAACAAGACTATTGAGCGAACCCTTAGTGTGGAACTCTCTGGAACTGC
