[The description below was written by a language model from this plasmid's Addgene catalogue record.]
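Description:
Gal4-PGC1 alpha is a mammalian expression plasmid built on the pCMX Gal4 backbone (about 4.5 kb without insert). It carries full-length mouse PGC-1 alpha (Ppargc1a, PPAR gamma coactivator 1), an insert of roughly 2.4 kb. The coding sequence was placed by restriction cloning between SalI and EcoRV sites, both of which remain intact. It lies downstream of, and presumably in frame with, the Gal4 DNA-binding domain supplied by the backbone, so the expressed protein is an N-terminal Gal4 DBD fusion to the whole coactivator. The plasmid is maintained in E. coli as a high-copy replicon under ampicillin selection. The record does not name the promoter, polyadenylation signal or bacterial origin, and no feature table is available. The pCMX name suggests a CMV-driven expression cassette, but this is an inference from the name only. No mammalian selection marker is listed, which is consistent with use by transient transfection.

The Gal4 DBD tethers the fused protein to Gal4 upstream activating sequences (UAS). When the plasmid is co-transfected with a UAS-driven reporter, such as a luciferase construct, any transcription observed reflects activation potential carried by PGC-1 alpha itself, independent of the nuclear receptors and other transcription factors it normally docks onto. Constructs of this kind are typically used to measure the intrinsic transcriptional activity of the coactivator and to test how signalling inputs or co-expressed partner proteins change that activity. They also serve as the full-length reference when activation or repression domains are mapped with truncated versions. The associated publication identified PGC-1 as a cold-inducible nuclear receptor coactivator linked to adaptive thermogenesis.
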