Addgene plasmid #8892: Gal4-PGC1 alpha
Depositing lab: Bruce Spiegelman. Depositing organization: Dana-Farber Cancer Institute. Publication: A cold-inducible coactivator of nuclear receptors linked to adaptive thermogenesis. Puigserver P, Wu Z, Park CW, Graves R, Wright M, Spiegelman BM. Cell 1998 Mar 20;92(6):829-39. 10.1016/S0092-8674(00)81410-5 PubMed 9529258.
Backbone
  Vector backbone: pCMX Gal4
  Backbone size w/o insert (bp): 4500
  Vector type: Mammalian Expression
Growth in bacteria
  Bacterial resistance: Ampicillin, 100 μg/mL
  Growth temperature: 37°C
  Growth strain: DH5alpha
  Copy number: High Copy
Gene/Insert
  Gene/Insert name: PGC-1 alpha (alt names: PPAR gamma coactivator 1; PGC1a)
  Species: M. musculus (mouse)
  Insert size (bp): 2400
  GenBank ID: NM_008904
  Entrez Gene: Ppargc1a (a.k.a. A830037N07Rik, Gm11133, PGC-1, PPARGC-1-alpha, Pgc-1alpha, Pgc1, Pgco1, Ppargc1)
  Tag / fusion protein: Gal4 DBD (N terminal on backbone)
  Cloning method: Restriction Enzyme; 5′ cloning site SalI (not destroyed); 3′ cloning site EcoRV (not destroyed)
  Sequencing primers: 5′ GAGTAGTAACAAAGGTCAA
Terms and licenses: Academic/Nonprofit Terms; Industry Terms: Not Available to Industry
Depositor comments: full length PGC1 was cloned downstream of the Gal4 DNA binding domain.
How to cite: Gal4-PGC1 alpha was a gift from Bruce Spiegelman (Addgene plasmid # 8892 ; http://n2t.net/addgene:8892 ; RRID:Addgene_8892)
